>Addgene plasmid #162011 | pLKO.1 Puro shRNA Scramble | addgene full sequence | sequence record 318868 | Addgene NGS Result
TAGTAGGAGGCTTGGTAGGTTTAAGAATAGTTTTTGCTGTACTTTCTATAGTGAATAGAGTTAGGCAGGG
ATATTCACCATTATCGTTTCAGACCCACCTCCCAACCCCGAGGGGACCCGACAGGCCCGAAGGAATAGAA
GAAGAAGGTGGAGAGAGAGACAGAGACAGATCCATTCGATTAGTGAACGGATCTCGACGGTATCGATCAC
GAGACTAGCCTCGAGCGGCCGCCCCCTTCACCGAGGGCCTATTTCCCATGATTCCTTCATATTTGCATAT
ACGATACAAGGCTGTTAGAGAGATAATTGGAATTAATTTGACTGTAAACACAAAGATATTAGTACAAAAT
ACGTGACGTAGAAAGTAATAATTTCTTGGGTAGTTTGCAGTTTTAAAATTATGTTTTAAAATGGACTATC
ATATGCTTACCGTAACTTGAAAGTATTTCGATTTCTTGGCTTTATATATCTTGTGGAAAGGACGAAACAC
CGGTCCGCAGGTATGCACGCGTGAATTCTCGACCTCGAGACAAATGGCAGTATTCATCCACAATTTTAAA
AGAAAAGGGGGGATTGGGGGGTACAGTGCAGGGGAAAGAATAGTAGACATAATAGCAACAGACATACAAA
CTAAAGAATTACAAAAACAAATTACAAAAATTCAAAATTTTCGGGTTTATTACAGGGACAGCAGAGATCC
ACTTTGGCCGCGGCTCGAGGGGGTTGGGGTTGCGCCTTTTCCAAGGCAGCCCTGGGTTTGCGCAGGGACG
CGGCTGCTCTGGGCGTGGTTCCGGGAAACGCAGCGGCGCCGACCCTGGGTCTCGCACATTCTTCACGTCC
GTTCGCAGCGTCACCCGGATCTTCGCCGCTACCCTTGTGGGCCCCCCGGCGACGCTTCCTGCTCCGCCCC
TAAGTCGGGAAGGTTCCTTGCGGTTCGCGGCGTGCCGGACGTGACAAACGGAAGCCGCACGTCTCACTAG
TACCCTCGCAGACGGACAGCGCCAGGGAGCAATGGCAGCGCGCCGACCGCGATGGGCTGTGGCCAATAGC
GGCTGCTCAGCAGGGCGCGCCGAGAGCAGCGGCCGGGAAGGGGCGGTGCGGGAGGCGGGGTGTGGGGCGG
TAGTGTGGGCCCTGTTCCTGCCCGCGCGGTGTTCCGCATTCTGCAAGCCTCCGGAGCGCACGTCGGCAGT
CGGCTCCCTCGTTGACCGAATCACCGACCTCTCTCCCCAGGGGGATCCACCGGAGCTTACCATGACCGAG
TACAAGCCCACGGTGCGCCTCGCCACCCGCGACGACGTCCCCAGGGCCGTACGCACCCTCGCCGCCGCGT
TCGCCGACTACCCCGCCACGCGCCACACCGTCGATCCGGACCGCCACATCGAGCGGGTCACCGAGCTGCA
AGAACTCTTCCTCACGCGCGTCGGGCTCGACATCGGCAAGGTGTGGGTCGCGGACGACGGCGCCGCGGTG
GCGGTCTGGACCACGCCGGAGAGCGTCGAAGCGGGGGCGGTGTTCGCCGAGATCGGCCCGCGCATGGCCG
AGTTGAGCGGTTCCCGGCTGGCCGCGCAGCAACAGATGGAAGGCCTCCTGGCGCCGCACCGGCCCAAGGA
GCCCGCGTGGTTCCTGGCCACCGTCGGCGTCTCGCCCGACCACCAGGGCAAGGGTCTGGGCAGCGCCGTC
GTGCTCCCCGGAGTGGAGGCGGCCGAGCGCGCCGGGGTGCCCGCCTTCCTGGAGACCTCCGCGCCCCGCA
ACCTCCCCTTCTACGAGCGGCTCGGCTTCACCGTCACCGCCGACGTCGAGGTGCCCGAAGGACCGCGCAC
CTGGTGCATGACCCGCAAGCCCGGTGCCTGACGCCCGCCCCACGACCCGCAGCGCCCGACCGAAAGGAGC
GCACGACCCCATGCATCGGTACCTTTAAGACCAATGACTTACAAGGCAGCTGTAGATCTTAGCCACTTTT
TAAAAGAAAAGGGGGGACTGGAAGGGCTAATTCACTCCCAACGAAGACAAGATCTGCTTTTTGCTTGTAC
TGGGTCTCTCTGGTTAGACCAGATCTGAGCCTGGGAGCTCTCTGGCTAACTAGGGAACCCACTGCTTAAG
CCTCAATAAAGCTTGCCTTGAGTGCTTCAAGTAGTGTGTGCCCGTCTGTTGTGTGACTCTGGTAACTAGA
GATCCCTCAGACCCTTTTAGTCAGTGTGGAAAATCTCTAGCAGTAGTAGTTCATGTCATCTTATTATTCA
GTATTTATAACTTGCAAAGAAATGAATATCAGAGAGTGAGAGGAACTTGTTTATTGCAGCTTATAATGGT
TACAAATAAAGCAATAGCATCACAAATTTCACAAATAAAGCATTTTTTTCACTGCATTCTAGTTGTGGTT
TGTCCAAACTCATCAATGTATCTTATCATGTCTGGCTCTAGCTATCCCGCCCCTAACTCCGCCCATCCCG
CCCCTAACTCCGCCCAGTTCCGCCCATTCTCCGCCCCATGGCTGACTAATTTTTTTTATTTATGCAGAGG
CCGAGGCCGCCTCGGCCTCTGAGCTATTCCAGAAGTAGTGAGGAGGCTTTTTTGGAGGCCTAGGGACGTA
CCCAATTCGCCCTATAGTGAGTCGTATTACGCGCGCTCACTGGCCGTCGTTTTACAACGTCGTGACTGGG
AAAACCCTGGCGTTACCCAACTTAATCGCCTTGCAGCACATCCCCCTTTCGCCAGCTGGCGTAATAGCGA
AGAGGCCCGCACCGATCGCCCTTCCCAACAGTTGCGCAGCCTGAATGGCGAATGGG
[124 nt withheld, positions 2787-2910]
C
[91 nt withheld, positions 2912-3002]
A
[49 nt withheld, positions 3004-3052]
CCTTTGACGTTGGAGTCCACGTTCTTT
[37 nt withheld, positions 3080-3116]
ACCCTATCTCGGTCTATTCTTTTGATTTATAAGGGATTTTGCCGATTTCGGCCTATTGGTTAAAAAATGA
GCTGATTTAACAAAAATTTAACGCGAATTTTAACAAAATATTAACGCTTACAATTTAGGTGGCACTTTTC
GGGGAAATGTGCGCGGAACCCCTATTTGTTTATTTTTCTAAATACATTCAAATATGTATCCGCTCATGAG
ACAATAACCCTGATAAATGCTTCAATAATATTGAAAAAGGAAGAGTATGAGTATTCAACATTTCCGTGTC
GCCCTTATTCCCTTTTTTGCGGCATTTTGCCTTCCTGTTTTTGCTCACCCAGAAACGCTGGTGAAAGTAA
AAGATGCTGAAGATCAGTTGGGTGCACGAGTGGGTTACATCGAACTGGATCTCAACAGCGGTAAGATCCT
TGAGAGTTTTCGCCCCGAAGAACGTTTTCCAATGATGAGCACTTTTAAAGTTCTGCTATGTGGCGCGGTA
TTATCCCGTATTGACGCCGGGCAAGAGCAACTCGGTCGCCGCATACACTATTCTCAGAATGACTTGGTTG
AGTACTCACCAGTCACAGAAAAGCATCTTACGGATGGCATGACAGTAAGAGAATTATGCAGTGCTGCCAT
AACCATGAGTGATAACACTGCGGCCAACTTACTTCTGACAACGATCGGAGGACCGAAGGAGCTAACCGCT
TTTTTGCACAACATGGGGGATCATGTAACTCGCCTTGATCGTTGGGAACCGGAGCTGAATGAAGCCATAC
CAAACGACGAGCGTGACACCACGATGCCTGTAGCAATGGCAACAACGTTGCGCAAACTATTAACTGGCGA
ACTACTTACTCTAGCTTCCCGGCAACAATTAATAGACTGGATGGAGGCGGATAAAGTTGCAGGACCACTT
CTGCGCTCGGCCCTTCCGGCTGGCTGGTTTATTGCTGATAAATCTGGAGCCGGTGAGCGTGGGTCTCGCG
GTATCATTGCAGCACTGGGGCCAGATGGTAAGCCCTCCCGTATCGTAGTTATCTACACGACGGGGAGTCA
GGCAACTATGGATGAACGAAATAGACAGATCGCTGAGATAGGTGCCTCACTGATTAAGCATTGGTAACTG
TCAGACCAAGTTTACTCATATATACTTTAGATTGATTTAAAACTTCATTTTTAATTTAAAAGGATCTAGG
TGAAGATCCTTTTTGATAATCTCATGACCAAAATCCCTTAACGTGAGTTTTCGTTCCACTGAGCGTCAGA
CCCCGTAGAAAAGATCAAAGGATCTTCTTGAGATCCTTTTTTTCTGCGCGTAATCTGCTGCTTGCAAACA
AAAAAACCACCGCTACCAGCGGTGGTTTGTTTGCCGGATCAAGAGCTACCAACTCTTTTTCCGAAGGTAA
CTGGCTTCAGCAGAGCGCAGATACCAAATACTGTTCTTCTAGTGTAGCCGTAGTTAGGCCACCACTTCAA
GAACTCTGTAGCACCGCCTACATACCTCGCTCTGCTAATCCTGTTACCAGTGGCTGCTGCCAGTGGCGAT
AAGTCGTGTCTTACCGGGTTGGACTCAAGACGATAGTTACCGGATAAGGCGCAGCGGTCGGGCTGAACGG
GGGGTTCGTGCACACAGCCCAGCTTGGAGCGAACGACCTACACCGAACTGAGATACCTACAGCGTGAGCT
ATGAGAAAGCGCCACGCTTCCCGAAGGGAGAAAGGCGGACAGGTATCCGGTAAGCGGCAGGGTCGGAACA
GGAGAGCGCACGAGGGAGCTTCCAGGGGGAAACGCCTGGTATCTTTATAGTCCTGTCGGGTTTCGCCACC
TCTGACTTGAGCGTCGATTTTTGTGATGCTCGTCAGGGGGGCGGAGCCTATGGAAAAACGCCAGCAACGC
GGCCTTTTTACGGTTCCTGGCCTTTTGCTGGCCTTTTGCTCACATGTTCTTTCCTGCGTTATCCCCTGAT
TCTGTGGATAACCGTATTACCGCCTTTGAGTGAGCTGATACCGCTCGCCGCAGCCGAACGACCGAGCGCA
GCGAGTCAGTGAGCGAGGAAGCGGAAGAGCGCCCAATACGCAAACCGCCTCTCCCCGCGCGTTGGCCGAT
TCATTAATGCAGCTGGCACGACAGGTTTCCCGACTGGAAAGCGGGCAGTGAGCGCAACGCAATTAATGTG
AGTTAGCTCACTCATTAGGCACCCCAGGCTTTACACTTTATGCTTCCGGCTCGTATGTTGTGTGGAATTG
TGAGCGGATAACAATTTCACACAGGAAACAGCTATGACCATGATTACGCCAAGCGCGCAATTAACCCTCA
CTAAAGGGAACAAAAGCTGGAGCTGCAAGCTTAATGTAGTCTTATGCAATACTCTTGTAGTCTTGCAACA
TGGTAACGATGAGTTAGCAACATGCCTTACAAGGAGAGAAAAAGCACCGTGCATGCCGATTGGTGGAAGT
AAGGTGGTACGATCGTGCCTTATTAGGAAGGCAACAGACGGGTCTGACATGGATTGGACGAACCACTGAA
TTGCCGCATTGCAGAGATATTGTATTTAAGTGCCTAGCTCGATACATAAACGGGTCTCTCTGGTTAGACC
AGATCTGAGCCTGGGAGCTCTCTGGCTAACTAGGGAACCCACTGCTTAAGCCTCAATAAAGCTTGCCTTG
AGTGCTTCAAGTAGTGTGTGCCCGTCTGTTGTGTGACTCTGGTAACTAGAGATCCCTCAGACCCTTTTAG
TCAGTGTGGAAAATCTCTAGCAGTGGCGCCCGAACAGGGACTTGAAAGCGAAAGGGAAACCAGAGGAGCT
CTCTCGACGCAGGACTCGGCTTGCTGAAGCGCGCACGGCAAGAGGCGAGGGGCGGCGACTGGTGAGTACG
CCAAAAATTTTGACTAGCGGAGGCTAGAAGGAGAGAGATGGGTGCGAGAGCGTCAGTATTAAGCGGGGGA
GAATTAGATCGCGATGGGAAAAAATTCGGTTAAGGCCAGGGGGAAAGAAAAAATATAAATTAAAACATAT
AGTATGGGCAAGCAGGGAGCTAGAACGATTCGCAGTTAATCCTGGCCTGTTAGAAACATCAGAAGGCTGT
AGACAAATACTGGGACAGCTACAACCATCCCTTCAGACAGGATCAGAAGAACTTAGATCATTATATAATA
CAGTAGCAACCCTCTATTGTGTGCATCAAAGGATAGAGATAAAAGACACCAAGGAAGCTTTAGACAAGAT
AGAGGAAGAGCAAAACAAAAGTAAGACCACCGCACAGCAAGCGGCCGCTGATCTTCAGACCTGGAGGAGG
AGATATGAGGGACAATTGGAGAAGTGAATTATATAAATATAAAGTAGTAAAAATTGAACCATTAGGAGTA
GCACCCACCAAGGCAAAGAGAAGAGTGGTGCAGAGAGAAAAAAGAGCAGTGGGAATAGGAGCTTTGTTCC
TTGGGTTCTTGGGAGCAGCAGGAAGCACTATGGGCGCAGCGTCAATGACGCTGACGGTACAGGCCAGACA
ATTATTGTCTGGTATAGTGCAGCAGCAGAACAATTTGCTGAGGGCTATTGAGGCGCAACAGCATCTGTTG
CAACTCACAGTCTGGGGCATCAAGCAGCTCCAGGCAAGAATCCTGGCTGTGGAAAGATACCTAAAGGATC
AACAGCTCCTGGGGATTTGGGGTTGCTCTGGAAAACTCATTTGCACCACTGCTGTGCCTTGGAATGCTAG
TTGGAGTAATAAATCTCTGGAACAGATTTGGAATCACACGACCTGGATGGAGTGGGACAGAGAAATTAAC
AATTACACAAGCTTAATACACTCCTTAATTGAAGAATCGCAAAACCAGCAAGAAAAGAATGAACAAGAAT
TATTGGAATTAGATAAATGGGCAAGTTTGTGGAATTGGTTTAACATAACAAATTGGCTGTGGTATATAAA
ATTATTCATAATGA
Features (pLannotate 1.2.2; 25 found; start..end, strand, type, name):
     93..193     +  CDS            Rev (fragment): human immunodeficiency virus 1 (HIV-1) Rev protein; rev; enhances nuclear export of unspliced and incompletely spliced viral mRNAs
    243..483     +  promoter       U6 promoter: RNA polymerase III promoter for human U6 snRNA
    554..671     +  misc_feature   cPPT/CTS: central polypurine tract and central termination sequence of HIV-1
    720..1230    +  promoter       hPGK promoter: human phosphoglycerate kinase 1 promoter
   1252..1851    +  CDS            PuroR: puromycin N-acetyltransferase; pac from Streptomyces alboniger; confers resistance to puromycin
   1894..1977    +  CDS            nef (fragment): NEF_HV1Z2 - Experimental evidence at protein level: Swiss-Prot protein existence level 1. Extracellular Nef protein targets CD4(+) T-lymphocytes for apoptosis by interacting with CXCR4 surface receptors. From Human immunodeficiency virus type 1 group M subtype D (isolate Z2/CDC-Z34) (HIV-1).
   1979..2212    +  LTR            3' LTR (ΔU3): self-inactivating 3' long terminal repeat (LTR) from HIV-1
   2284..2405    +  polyA_signal   SV40 poly(A) signal: SV40 polyadenylation signal
   2445..2580    +  rep_origin     SV40 ori: SV40 origin of replication
   2601..2619    -  promoter       T7 promoter: promoter for bacteriophage T7 RNA polymerase
   2627..2782    +  CDS            lacZα (fragment): LacZα fragment of β-galactosidase; lacZ fragment
   2787..3215    +  rep_origin     f1 ori (sequence partly withheld): f1 bacteriophage origin of replication; arrow indicates direction of (+) strand synthesis
   3268..3372    +  promoter       AmpR promoter: bla
   3373..4233    +  CDS            AmpR: β-lactamase; bla; confers resistance to ampicillin, carbenicillin, and related antibiotics
   4404..4992    +  rep_origin     ori: high-copy-number ColE1/pMB1/pBR322/pUC origin of replication
   5175..5267    +  CDS            lacI (fragment): lac repressor; lacI; The lac repressor binds to the lac operator to inhibit transcription in E. coli. This inhibition can be relieved by adding lactose or isopropyl-β-D-thiogalactopyranoside (IPTG).
   5280..5301    +  protein_bind   CAP binding site: CAP binding activates transcription in the presence of cAMP. E. coli catabolite activator protein
   5316..5346    +  promoter       lac promoter: promoter for the E. coli lac operon
   5354..5370    +  protein_bind   lac operator: The lac repressor binds to the lac operator to inhibit transcription in E. coli. This inhibition can be relieved by adding lactose or isopropyl-β-D-thiogalactopyranoside (IPTG). lac repressor encoded by lacI
   5415..5433    +  promoter       T3 promoter: promoter for bacteriophage T3 RNA polymerase
   5461..5687    +  promoter       RSV promoter: Rous sarcoma virus enhancer/promoter
   5688..5868    +  LTR            5' LTR (truncated): truncated 5' long terminal repeat (LTR) from HIV-1
   5915..6040    +  misc_feature   HIV-1 Ψ: packaging signal of human immunodeficiency virus type 1
   6024..6387    +  CDS            HIV-1 gag (fragment): gag protein from human immunodeficiency virus 1; gag
   6533..6766    +  misc_feature   RRE: The Rev response element (RRE) of HIV-1 allows for Rev-dependent mRNA export from the nucleus to the cytoplasm.
