[The description below was written by a language model from this plasmid's Addgene catalogue record and pLannotate feature annotations shown in this document.]
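Description:
pLKO.1 Puro shRNA Scramble is a lentiviral shRNA vector built on the pLKO.1 backbone. It serves as a negative control alongside gene-targeting knockdown constructs of the same design. In bacteria it is maintained as a high-copy plasmid through a ColE1/pUC-type origin and selected with ampicillin via the β-lactamase gene. An f1 origin, an SV40 origin, T7 and T3 promoters, and remnants of the lac region (lacZα and lacI fragments, CAP site, lac promoter and operator) are also annotated in the backbone.

The viral transfer cassette has a third-generation, self-inactivating layout. An RSV enhancer/promoter is fused to a truncated HIV-1 5' LTR, which drives production of the genomic RNA in packaging cells without a requirement for Tat. This is followed by the Ψ packaging signal with a partial gag sequence, the Rev response element for Rev-dependent nuclear export, and the cPPT/CTS element, which aids nuclear import of the reverse-transcribed genome. The ΔU3 3' LTR removes viral promoter activity after integration, and an SV40 polyadenylation signal lies downstream of it.

Within this frame, the human U6 RNA polymerase III promoter transcribes the scramble hairpin. The hairpin is not annotated as a separate feature and its sequence is listed as unspecified in the record, although it presumably sits in the short interval between U6 and the cPPT. A human PGK promoter independently expresses puromycin N-acetyltransferase, so transduced mammalian cells can be selected with puromycin. The vector is typically packaged into lentiviral particles to generate stable control cell populations, which distinguish specific knockdown effects from those of transduction, selection and shRNA expression.
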