Addgene plasmid #162011: pLKO.1 Puro shRNA Scramble
Purpose: Lentiviral negative control vector containing scramble shRNA
Depositing lab: David Bryant. Depositing organization: University of Glasgow. Publication: The phospholipid PI(3,4)P2 is an apical identity determinant. Roman-Fernandez A, Roignot J, Sandilands E, Nacke M, Mansour MA, McGarry L, Shanks E, Mostov KE, Bryant DM. Nat Commun. 2018 Nov 28;9(1):5041. doi: 10.1038/s41467-018-07464-8. PubMed 30487552.
Backbone
  Vector backbone: pLKO.1
  Vector type: Lentiviral
  Selectable markers: Puromycin
Growth in bacteria
  Bacterial resistance: Ampicillin, 100 μg/mL
  Growth temperature: 37°C
  Growth strain: NEB Stable
  Copy number: High Copy
Gene/Insert
  Gene/Insert name: scramble shRNA
  gRNA/shRNA sequence: Unspecified
  Species: Other
  Cloning method: Ligation Independent Cloning
Terms and licenses: Academic/Nonprofit Terms; Industry Terms: Not Available to Industry
How to cite: pLKO.1 Puro shRNA Scramble was a gift from David Bryant (Addgene plasmid # 162011 ; http://n2t.net/addgene:162011 ; RRID:Addgene_162011)
