>Addgene plasmid #162011 | pLKO.1 Puro shRNA Scramble | depositor partial sequence | sequence record 314234 | Lentiviral negative control vector containing scramble RNAi Sequence
CCGCAGGTATGCACGCGT
